Addgene plasmid #102437: p2lox-cAMPr R626A
Purpose: cAMPr with a point mutation R626A which theoretically decreases its affinity for cAMP
Depositing lab: Justin Blau. Publication: cAMPr: A single-wavelength fluorescent sensor for cyclic AMP. Hackley CR, Mazzoni EO, Blau J. Sci Signal. 2018 Mar 6;11(520). pii: 11/520/eaah3738. doi: 10.1126/scisignal.aah3738. PubMed 29511120.
Backbone
  Vector backbone: P2lox
  Backbone size w/o insert (bp): 3300
  Total vector size (bp): 6000
  Vector type: Mammalian Expression, Cre/Lox
  Selectable markers: Neomycin (select with G418)
Growth in bacteria
  Bacterial resistance: Ampicillin, 100 μg/mL
  Growth temperature: 37°C
  Growth strain: DH5alpha
  Copy number: High Copy
Gene/Insert
  Gene/Insert name: cAMPr
  Insert size (bp): 2268
  Mutation: PKA-R R626A
Terms and licenses: Academic/Nonprofit Terms; Industry Terms: Not Available to Industry
How to cite: p2lox-cAMPr R626A was a gift from Justin Blau (Addgene plasmid # 102437 ; http://n2t.net/addgene:102437 ; RRID:Addgene_102437)
