[The description below was written by a language model from this plasmid's Addgene catalogue record and pLannotate feature annotations shown in this document.]
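Description:
p2lox-cAMPr R626A is a roughly 6 kb mammalian expression and Cre/lox plasmid built on the P2lox backbone. It carries a variant of cAMPr, a single-wavelength fluorescent sensor for cyclic AMP. In bacteria it is maintained at high copy through a ColE1/pUC-type origin and selected with ampicillin via the β-lactamase gene. An f1 phage origin and remnants of lacZα, bom and rop are also annotated. The catalogue lists neomycin/G418 as the mammalian selectable marker, but neither feature table annotates a neomycin resistance coding sequence. The record does not explain how G418 selection arises from this plasmid.

The sensor insert of about 2.3 kb is annotated as three consecutive same-strand coding segments. These are the mouse PKA catalytic subunit (Prkaca), a GFP variant annotated as cEGFP, and a fragment matching the bovine type I regulatory subunit (PRKAR1A), which binds cAMP. This layout places the fluorescent protein between catalytic and regulatory PKA sequences. The R626A substitution lies in the PKA-R portion and is described as theoretically lowering affinity for cAMP, which would suit it to use as a reduced-sensitivity comparison for the parent sensor.

Upstream of the insert are a mouse PGK promoter and then adjacent loxP and lox2272 sites. These two sites are mutually incompatible, so each recombines only with its own kind in the presence of Cre. The record does not describe the target locus or the recombination scheme. Downstream of the insert lie an attB2 Gateway remnant, a V5 epitope sequence and an SV40 polyadenylation signal. Whether the V5 tag is in frame with the sensor is not stated. The depositor and sequencing-derived records agree closely in length and feature order.
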