Features (pLannotate 1.2.2; 18 found; start..end, strand, type, name):
     19..518     +  promoter       PGK promoter: mouse phosphoglycerate kinase 1 promoter
    568..601     +  protein_bind   loxP: Cre-mediated recombination occurs in the 8-bp core sequence (GCATACAT). Cre recombinase
    604..637     +  protein_bind   lox2272: Cre-mediated recombination occurs in the 8-bp core sequence (GGATACTT). lox2272 sites are compatible with each other, but incompatible with loxP or loxN sites (Lee and Saito, 1988). Cre recombinase
    638..676     -  misc_feature   MCS (fragment): pBluescript multiple cloning site
    677..1729    +  CDS            Prkaca (sequence partly withheld): KAPCA_MOUSE - Also known as Pkaca. Experimental evidence at protein level: Swiss-Prot protein existence level 1. [Isoform 2]: Phosphorylates and activates ABL1 in sperm flagellum to promote spermatozoa capacitation. From Mus musculus (Mouse).
   1736..2464    +  CDS            cEGFP: cEGFP is a basic (constitutively fluorescent) green fluorescent protein published in 2008, derived from Aequorea victoria.
   2474..2956    +  CDS            PRKAR1A (fragment): KAP0_BOVIN - Experimental evidence at protein level: Swiss-Prot protein existence level 1. Regulatory subunit of the cAMP-dependent protein kinases involved in cAMP signaling in cells. From Bos taurus (Bovine).
   3007..3031    -  protein_bind   attB2: mutant version of attB; recombination site for the Gateway® BP reaction BP Clonase™
   3057..3098    +  CDS            V5 tag: epitope tag from simian virus 5
   3152..3273    -  polyA_signal   SV40 poly(A) signal: SV40 polyadenylation signal
   3296..3364    -  CDS            large T antigen (fragment): large T antigen from SV40 (simian virus 40)
   3385..3452    +  CDS            lacZα (fragment): LacZα fragment of β-galactosidase; lacZ fragment
   3456..3911    +  rep_origin     f1 ori (sequence partly withheld): f1 bacteriophage origin of replication; arrow indicates direction of (+) strand synthesis
   3914..4013    -  misc_feature   bom (fragment): basis of mobility region from pBR322
   4115..4150    -  CDS            rop (fragment): Rop protein, which maintains plasmids at low copy number; rop
   4245..4349    +  promoter       AmpR promoter: bla
   4350..5210    +  CDS            AmpR: β-lactamase; bla; confers resistance to ampicillin, carbenicillin, and related antibiotics
   5381..5969    +  rep_origin     ori: high-copy-number ColE1/pMB1/pBR322/pUC origin of replication
>Addgene plasmid #102437 | p2lox-cAMPr R626A | depositor full sequence | sequence record 193968 | p2lox-cAMPr R626A sequence 6042 bps
CGACCTCGAAATTCTACCGGGTAGGGGAGGCGCTTTTCCCAAGGCAGTCTGGAGCATGCGCTTTAGCAGC
CCCGCTGGGCACTTGGCGCTACACAAGTGGCCTCTGGCCTCGCACACATTCCACATCCACCGGTAGGCGC
CAACCGGCTCCGTTCTTTGGTGGCCCCTTCGCGCCACCTTCTACTCCTCCCCTAGTCAGGAAGTTCCCCC
CCGCCCCGCAGCTCGCGTCGTGCAGGACGTGACAAATGGAAGTAGCACGTCTCACTAGTCTCGTGCAGAT
GGACAGCACCGCTGAGCAATGGAAGCGGGTAGGCCTTTGGGGCAGCGGCCAATAGCAGCTTTGCTCCTTC
GCTTTCTGGGCTCAGAGGCTGGGAAGGGGTGGGTCCGGGGGCGGGCTCAGGGGCGGGCTCAGGGGCGGGG
CGGGCGCCCGAAGGTCCTCCGGAGGCCCGGCATTCTGCACGCTTCAAAAGCGCACGTCTGCCGCGCTGTT
CTCCTCTTCCTCATCTCCGGGCCTTTCGACCTGCATCCATCTAGATCTCGAAGGATCTGGAGGCCACCAT
GGTGTCGATAACTTCGTATAGCATACATTATACGAAGTTATCGATAACTTCGTATAGGATACTTTATACG
AAGTTATCTCGAGGTCGACGGTATCGATAAGCTTGATATCGAATTCATG
[1050 nt withheld, positions 680-1729]
CCCGGGAACGTCTATATCAAGGCCGACGAGCAGAAGAACGGCATCAAGGCGTACTTCAAGATCCGCCACA
ACATCGAGGGCGGCGGCGTGCAGCTCGCCTACCACTACCAGCAGAACACCCCCATCGGCGACGGCCCCGT
GCTGCTGCCCGACAACCACTACCTGAGCGTGCAGTCCATGCTTTCGAAAGACCCCAACGAGAAGCGCGAT
CACATGGTCCTGCTGGAGTTCGTGACCGCCGCCGGGATCACTCTCGGCATGGACGAGCTGTACAAGGGCG
GTACCGGAGGGAGCGAATCCATGGTGAGCAAGGGCGAGGAGCTGTTCACCGGGGTGGTGCCCATCCAGGT
CGAGCTGGACGGCGACGTAAACGGCCACAAGTTCAGCGTGTCCGGCGAGGGTGAGGGCGATGCCACCTAC
GGCAAGCTGACCCTGAAGTTCATCTGCACCACCGGCAAGCTGCCCGTGCCCTGGCCCACCCTCGTGACCA
CCCTGACCTACGGCGTGCAGTGCTTCAGCCGCTACCCCGACCACATGAAGCAGCACGACTTCTTCAAGTC
CGCCATGCCCGAAGGCTACATCCAGGAGCGCACCATCTTCTTCAAGGGCGACGGCAACTACAAGACCCGC
GCCGAGGTGAAGTTCGAGGGCGACACCCTGGTGAACCGCATCGAGCTGAAGGGCATCGACTTCAAGGAGG
ACGGCAACATCCTGGGGCACAAGCTGGAGTACAACACCGCCCCCCCCGCATGCAAGGGCCGGCGGCGACG
CGGGGCCATCAGCGCTGAGGTCTACACCGAGGAGGATGCCGCGTCCTATGTTGCCAAGGTTATACCGAAA
GATTATAAGACAATGGCTGCTTTAGCTAAAGCCATTGAAAAGAACGTACTGTTTTCACATCTTGATGATA
ACGAGAGAAGTGACATTTTTGACGCCATGTTCCCGGTTTCCTTTATTGCTGGAGAGACTGTTATTCAGCA
GGGTGACGAAGGGGATAACTTCTACGTGATTGACCAAGGAGAGATGGACGTCTATGTCAACAATGAATGG
GCAACCAGTGTTGGGGAAGGAGGGAGCTTCGGGGAGCTTGCTCTGATTTACGGGACTCCTCGAGCGGCCA
CTGTCAAGGCCAAGACGAACGTGAAACTGTGGGGCATTGACCGGGACAGCTACAGAAGGATCCTCATGGG
AAGCACGCTGAGAAAGCGGAAGATGTAAGAATTCCTGCAGCCCGGGGGATCCACTAGTTCTAGAGCGGCC
GCAGGGTGGGCGCGCCGACCCAGCTTTCTTGTACAAAGTGGTTGATCTAGAGGGCCCGCGGTTCGAAGGT
AAGCCTATCCCTAACCCTCTCCTCGGTCTCGATTCTACGCGTACCGGTCATCATCACCATCACCATTGAG
CGGCCGCTTCGAGCAGACATGATAAGATACATTGATGAGTTTGGACAAACCACAACTAGAATGCAGTGAA
AAAAATGCTTTATTTGTGAAATTTGTGATGCTATTGCTTTATTTGTAACCATTATAAGCTGCAATAAACA
AGTTAACAACAACAATTGCATTCATTTTATGTTTCAGGTTCAGGGGGAGATGTGGGAGGTTTTTTAAAGC
AAGTAAAACCTCTACAAATGTGGTAAAATCGCGATAAGGATCCGGGCTGGCGTAATAGCGAAGAGGCCCG
CACCGATCGCCCTTCCCAACAGTTGCGCAGCCTGAATGGCGAATGG
[124 nt withheld, positions 3456-3579]
C
[56 nt withheld, positions 3581-3636]
AGCTTTACGGCACCTCGACCG
[64 nt withheld, positions 3658-3721]
CCTTTGACGTTGGAGTCCACGTTCTTT
[37 nt withheld, positions 3749-3785]
ACCCTATCTCGGTCTATTCTTTTGATTTATAAGGGATTTTGCCGATTTCGGCCTATTGGTTAAAAAATGA
GCTGATTTAACAAATATTTAACGCGAATTTTAACAAAATATTAACGTTTACAATTTCGCCTGATGCGGTA
TTTTCTCCTTACGCATCTGTGCGGTATTTCACACCGCATATGGTGCACTCTCAGTACAATCTGCTCTGAT
GCCGCATAGTTAAGCCAGCCCCGACACCCGCCAACACCCGCTGACGCGCCCTGACGGGCTTGTCTGCTCC
CGGCATCCGCTTACAGACAAGCTGTGACCGTCTCCGGGAGCTGCATGTGTCAGAGGTTTTCACCGTCATC
ACCGAAACGCGCGAGACGAAAGGGCCTCGTGATACGCCTATTTTTATAGGTTAATGTCATGATAATAATG
GTTTCTTAGACGTCAGGTGGCACTTTTCGGGGAAATGTGCGCGGAACCCCTATTTGTTTATTTTTCTAAA
TACATTCAAATATGTATCCGCTCATGAGACAATAACCCTGATAAATGCTTCAATAATATTGAAAAAGGAA
GAGTATGAGTATTCAACATTTCCGTGTCGCCCTTATTCCCTTTTTTGCGGCATTTTGCCTTCCTGTTTTT
GCTCACCCAGAAACGCTGGTGAAAGTAAAAGATGCTGAAGATCAGTTGGGTGCACGAGTGGGTTACATCG
AACTGGATCTCAACAGCGGTAAGATCCTTGAGAGTTTTCGCCCCGAAGAACGTTTTCCAATGATGAGCAC
TTTTAAAGTTCTGCTATGTGGCGCGGTATTATCCCGTATTGACGCCGGGCAAGAGCAACTCGGTCGCCGC
ATACACTATTCTCAGAATGACTTGGTTGAGTACTCACCAGTCACAGAAAAGCATCTTACGGATGGCATGA
CAGTAAGAGAATTATGCAGTGCTGCCATAACCATGAGTGATAACACTGCGGCCAACTTACTTCTGACAAC
GATCGGAGGACCGAAGGAGCTAACCGCTTTTTTGCACAACATGGGGGATCATGTAACTCGCCTTGATCGT
TGGGAACCGGAGCTGAATGAAGCCATACCAAACGACGAGCGTGACACCACGATGCCTGTAGCAATGGCAA
CAACGTTGCGCAAACTATTAACTGGCGAACTACTTACTCTAGCTTCCCGGCAACAATTAATAGACTGGAT
GGAGGCGGATAAAGTTGCAGGACCACTTCTGCGCTCGGCCCTTCCGGCTGGCTGGTTTATTGCTGATAAA
TCTGGAGCCGGTGAGCGTGGGTCTCGCGGTATCATTGCAGCACTGGGGCCAGATGGTAAGCCCTCCCGTA
TCGTAGTTATCTACACGACGGGGAGTCAGGCAACTATGGATGAACGAAATAGACAGATCGCTGAGATAGG
TGCCTCACTGATTAAGCATTGGTAACTGTCAGACCAAGTTTACTCATATATACTTTAGATTGATTTAAAA
CTTCATTTTTAATTTAAAAGGATCTAGGTGAAGATCCTTTTTGATAATCTCATGACCAAAATCCCTTAAC
GTGAGTTTTCGTTCCACTGAGCGTCAGACCCCGTAGAAAAGATCAAAGGATCTTCTTGAGATCCTTTTTT
TCTGCGCGTAATCTGCTGCTTGCAAACAAAAAAACCACCGCTACCAGCGGTGGTTTGTTTGCCGGATCAA
GAGCTACCAACTCTTTTTCCGAAGGTAACTGGCTTCAGCAGAGCGCAGATACCAAATACTGTCCTTCTAG
TGTAGCCGTAGTTAGGCCACCACTTCAAGAACTCTGTAGCACCGCCTACATACCTCGCTCTGCTAATCCT
GTTACCAGTGGCTGCTGCCAGTGGCGATAAGTCGTGTCTTACCGGGTTGGACTCAAGACGATAGTTACCG
GATAAGGCGCAGCGGTCGGGCTGAACGGGGGGTTCGTGCACACAGCCCAGCTTGGAGCGAACGACCTACA
CCGAACTGAGATACCTACAGCGTGAGCTATGAGAAAGCGCCACGCTTCCCGAAGGGAGAAAGGCGGACAG
GTATCCGGTAAGCGGCAGGGTCGGAACAGGAGAGCGCACGAGGGAGCTTCCAGGGGGAAACGCCTGGTAT
CTTTATAGTCCTGTCGGGTTTCGCCACCTCTGACTTGAGCGTCGATTTTTGTGATGCTCGTCAGGGGGGC
GGAGCCTATGGAAAAACGCCAGCAACGCGGCCTTTTTACGGTTCCTGGCCTTTTGCTGGCCTTTTGCTCA
CATGGCTCGACAGATCT
