Features (pLannotate 1.2.2; 19 found; start..end, strand, type, name):
      3..502     +  promoter       PGK promoter: mouse phosphoglycerate kinase 1 promoter
    552..585     +  protein_bind   loxP: Cre-mediated recombination occurs in the 8-bp core sequence (GCATACAT). Cre recombinase
    588..621     +  protein_bind   lox2272: Cre-mediated recombination occurs in the 8-bp core sequence (GGATACTT). lox2272 sites are compatible with each other, but incompatible with loxP or loxN sites (Lee and Saito, 1988). Cre recombinase
    622..661     -  misc_feature   MCS (fragment): pBluescript multiple cloning site
    665..1717    +  CDS            Prkaca (sequence partly withheld): KAPCA_MOUSE - Also known as Pkaca. Experimental evidence at protein level: Swiss-Prot protein existence level 1. [Isoform 2]: Phosphorylates and activates ABL1 in sperm flagellum to promote spermatozoa capacitation. From Mus musculus (Mouse).
   1724..2452    +  CDS            cEGFP: cEGFP is a basic (constitutively fluorescent) green fluorescent protein published in 2008, derived from Aequorea victoria.
   2462..2932    +  CDS            PRKAR1A (fragment): KAP0_BOVIN - Experimental evidence at protein level: Swiss-Prot protein existence level 1. Regulatory subunit of the cAMP-dependent protein kinases involved in cAMP signaling in cells. From Bos taurus (Bovine).
   2936..2978    -  misc_feature   MCS (fragment): pBluescript multiple cloning site
   2994..3018    -  protein_bind   attB2: mutant version of attB; recombination site for the Gateway® BP reaction BP Clonase™
   3044..3085    +  CDS            V5 tag: epitope tag from simian virus 5
   3139..3260    -  polyA_signal   SV40 poly(A) signal: SV40 polyadenylation signal
   3283..3351    -  CDS            large T antigen (fragment): large T antigen from SV40 (simian virus 40)
   3372..3439    +  CDS            lacZα (fragment): LacZα fragment of β-galactosidase; lacZ fragment
   3443..3871    +  rep_origin     f1 ori (sequence partly withheld): f1 bacteriophage origin of replication; arrow indicates direction of (+) strand synthesis
   3899..3998    -  misc_feature   bom (fragment): basis of mobility region from pBR322
   4100..4135    -  CDS            rop (fragment): Rop protein, which maintains plasmids at low copy number; rop
   4230..4334    +  promoter       AmpR promoter: bla
   4335..5195    +  CDS            AmpR: β-lactamase; bla; confers resistance to ampicillin, carbenicillin, and related antibiotics
   5366..5954    +  rep_origin     ori: high-copy-number ColE1/pMB1/pBR322/pUC origin of replication
>Addgene plasmid #102437 | p2lox-cAMPr R626A | addgene full sequence | sequence record 197911 | Addgene NGS Result
CCGGGTAGGGGAGGCGCTTTTCCCAAGGCAGTCTGGAGCATGCGCTTTAGCAGCCCCGCTGGGCACTTGG
CGCTACACAAGTGGCCTCTGGCCTCGCACACATTCCACATCCACCGGTAGGCGCCAACCGGCTCCGTTCT
TTGGTGGCCCCTTCGCGCCACCTTCTACTCCTCCCCTAGTCAGGAAGTTCCCCCCCGCCCCGCAGCTCGC
GTCGTGCAGGACGTGACAAATGGAAGTAGCACGTCTCACTAGTCTCGTGCAGATGGACAGCACCGCTGAG
CAATGGAAGCGGGTAGGCCTTTGGGGCAGCGGCCAATAGCAGCTTTGCTCCTTCGCTTTCTGGGCTCAGA
GGCTGGGAAGGGGTGGGTCCGGGGGCGGGCTCAGGGGCGGGCTCAGGGGCGGGGCGGGCGCCCGAAGGTC
CTCCGGAGGCCCGGCATTCTGCACGCTTCAAAAGCGCACGTCTGCCGCGCTGTTCTCCTCTTCCTCATCT
CCGGGCCTTTCGACCTGCATCCATCTAGATCTCGAAGGATCTGGAGGCCACCATGGTGTCGATAACTTCG
TATAGCATACATTATACGAAGTTATCGATAACTTCGTATAGGATACTTTATACGAAGTTATCTCGAGGTC
GACGGTATCGATAAGCTTGATATCGAATTCCACCATG
[1050 nt withheld, positions 668-1717]
CCCGGGAACGTCTATATCAAGGCCGACGAGCAGAAGAACGGCATCAAGGCGTACTTCAAGATCCGCCACA
ACATCGAGGGCGGCGGCGTGCAGCTCGCCTACCACTACCAGCAGAACACCCCCATCGGCGACGGCCCCGT
GCTGCTGCCCGACAACCACTACCTGAGCGTGCAGTCCATGCTTTCGAAAGACCCCAACGAGAAGCGCGAT
CACATGGTCCTGCTGGAGTTCGTGACCGCCGCCGGGATCACTCTCGGCATGGACGAGCTGTACAAGGGCG
GTACCGGAGGGAGCGAATCCATGGTGAGCAAGGGCGAGGAGCTGTTCACCGGGGTGGTGCCCATCCAGGT
CGAGCTGGACGGCGACGTAAACGGCCACAAGTTCAGCGTGTCCGGCGAGGGTGAGGGCGATGCCACCTAC
GGCAAGCTGACCCTGAAGTTCATCTGCACCACCGGCAAGCTGCCCGTGCCCTGGCCCACCCTCGTGACCA
CCCTGACCTACGGCGTGCAGTGCTTCAGCCGCTACCCCGACCACATGAAGCAGCACGACTTCTTCAAGTC
CGCCATGCCCGAAGGCTACATCCAGGAGCGCACCATCTTCTTCAAGGGCGACGGCAACTACAAGACCCGC
GCCGAGGTGAAGTTCGAGGGCGACACCCTGGTGAACCGCATCGAGCTGAAGGGCATCGACTTCAAGGAGG
ACGGCAACATCCTGGGGCACAAGCTGGAGTACAACACCGCCCCCCCCGCATGCAAGGGCCGGCGGCGACG
CGGGGCCATCAGCGCTGAGGTCTACACCGAGGAGGATGCCGCGTCCTATGTTGCTAAGGTTATACCGAAA
GATTATAAGACAATGGCTGCTTTAGCTAAAGCCATTGAAAAGAACGTACTGTTTTCACATCTTGATGATA
ACGAGAGAAGTGACATTTTTGACGCCATGTTCCCGGTTTCCTTTATTGCTGGAGAGACTGTTATTCAGCA
GGGTGACGAAGGGGATAACTTCTACGTGATTGACCAAGGAGAGATGGACGTCTATGTCAACAATGAATGG
GCAACCAGTGTTGGGGAAGGAGGGAGCTTCGGGGAGCTTGCTCTGATTTACGGGACTCCTCGAGCGGCCA
CTGTCAAGGCCAAGACGAACGTGAAACTGTGGGGCATTGACCGGGACAGCTACAGAAGGATCCTCATGGG
AAGCACGCTGAGAAAGCGGAAGATGTAAAATTCCTGCAGCCCGGGGGATCCACTAGTTCTAGAGCGGCCG
CAGGGTGGGCGCGCCGACCCAGCTTTCTTGTACAAAGTGGTTGATCTAGAGGGCCCGCGGTTCGAAGGTA
AGCCTATCCCTAACCCTCTCCTCGGTCTCGATTCTACGCGTACCGGTCATCATCACCATCACCATTGAGC
GGCCGCTTCGAGCAGACATGATAAGATACATTGATGAGTTTGGACAAACCACAACTAGAATGCAGTGAAA
AAAATGCTTTATTTGTGAAATTTGTGATGCTATTGCTTTATTTGTAACCATTATAAGCTGCAATAAACAA
GTTAACAACAACAATTGCATTCATTTTATGTTTCAGGTTCAGGGGGAGATGTGGGAGGTTTTTTAAAGCA
AGTAAAACCTCTACAAATGTGGTAAAATCGCGATAAGGATCCGGGCTGGCGTAATAGCGAAGAGGCCCGC
ACCGATCGCCCTTCCCAACAGTTGCGCAGCCTGAATGGCGAATGG
[124 nt withheld, positions 3443-3566]
C
[91 nt withheld, positions 3568-3658]
A
[49 nt withheld, positions 3660-3708]
CCTTTGACGTTGGAGTCCACGTTCTTT
[37 nt withheld, positions 3736-3772]
ACCCTATCTCGGTCTATTCTTTTGATTTATAAGGGATTTTGCCGATTTCGGCCTATTGGTTAAAAAATGA
GCTGATTTAACAAAAATTTAACGCGAATTTTAACAAAATATTAACGCTTACAATTTCCTGATGCGGTATT
TTCTCCTTACGCATCTGTGCGGTATTTCACACCGCATATGGTGCACTCTCAGTACAATCTGCTCTGATGC
CGCATAGTTAAGCCAGCCCCGACACCCGCCAACACCCGCTGACGCGCCCTGACGGGCTTGTCTGCTCCCG
GCATCCGCTTACAGACAAGCTGTGACCGTCTCCGGGAGCTGCATGTGTCAGAGGTTTTCACCGTCATCAC
CGAAACGCGCGAGACGAAAGGGCCTCGTGATACGCCTATTTTTATAGGTTAATGTCATGATAATAATGGT
TTCTTAGACGTCAGGTGGCACTTTTCGGGGAAATGTGCGCGGAACCCCTATTTGTTTATTTTTCTAAATA
CATTCAAATATGTATCCGCTCATGAGACAATAACCCTGATAAATGCTTCAATAATATTGAAAAAGGAAGA
GTATGAGTATTCAACATTTCCGTGTCGCCCTTATTCCCTTTTTTGCGGCATTTTGCCTTCCTGTTTTTGC
TCACCCAGAAACGCTGGTGAAAGTAAAAGATGCTGAAGATCAGTTGGGTGCACGAGTGGGTTACATCGAA
CTGGATCTCAACAGCGGTAAGATCCTTGAGAGTTTTCGCCCCGAAGAACGTTTTCCAATGATGAGCACTT
TTAAAGTTCTGCTATGTGGCGCGGTATTATCCCGTATTGACGCCGGGCAAGAGCAACTCGGTCGCCGCAT
ACACTATTCTCAGAATGACTTGGTTGAGTACTCACCAGTCACAGAAAAGCATCTTACGGATGGCATGACA
GTAAGAGAATTATGCAGTGCTGCCATAACCATGAGTGATAACACTGCGGCCAACTTACTTCTGACAACGA
TCGGAGGACCGAAGGAGCTAACCGCTTTTTTGCACAACATGGGGGATCATGTAACTCGCCTTGATCGTTG
GGAACCGGAGCTGAATGAAGCCATACCAAACGACGAGCGTGACACCACGATGCCTGTAGCAATGGCAACA
ACGTTGCGCAAACTATTAACTGGCGAACTACTTACTCTAGCTTCCCGGCAACAATTAATAGACTGGATGG
AGGCGGATAAAGTTGCAGGACCACTTCTGCGCTCGGCCCTTCCGGCTGGCTGGTTTATTGCTGATAAATC
TGGAGCCGGTGAGCGTGGGTCTCGCGGTATCATTGCAGCACTGGGGCCAGATGGTAAGCCCTCCCGTATC
GTAGTTATCTACACGACGGGGAGTCAGGCAACTATGGATGAACGAAATAGACAGATCGCTGAGATAGGTG
CCTCACTGATTAAGCATTGGTAACTGTCAGACCAAGTTTACTCATATATACTTTAGATTGATTTAAAACT
TCATTTTTAATTTAAAAGGATCTAGGTGAAGATCCTTTTTGATAATCTCATGACCAAAATCCCTTAACGT
GAGTTTTCGTTCCACTGAGCGTCAGACCCCGTAGAAAAGATCAAAGGATCTTCTTGAGATCCTTTTTTTC
TGCGCGTAATCTGCTGCTTGCAAACAAAAAAACCACCGCTACCAGCGGTGGTTTGTTTGCCGGATCAAGA
GCTACCAACTCTTTTTCCGAAGGTAACTGGCTTCAGCAGAGCGCAGATACCAAATACTGTTCTTCTAGTG
TAGCCGTAGTTAGGCCACCACTTCAAGAACTCTGTAGCACCGCCTACATACCTCGCTCTGCTAATCCTGT
TACCAGTGGCTGCTGCCAGTGGCGATAAGTCGTGTCTTACCGGGTTGGACTCAAGACGATAGTTACCGGA
TAAGGCGCAGCGGTCGGGCTGAACGGGGGGTTCGTGCACACAGCCCAGCTTGGAGCGAACGACCTACACC
GAACTGAGATACCTACAGCGTGAGCTATGAGAAAGCGCCACGCTTCCCGAAGGGAGAAAGGCGGACAGGT
ATCCGGTAAGCGGCAGGGTCGGAACAGGAGAGCGCACGAGGGAGCTTCCAGGGGGAAACGCCTGGTATCT
TTATAGTCCTGTCGGGTTTCGCCACCTCTGACTTGAGCGTCGATTTTTGTGATGCTCGTCAGGGGGGCGG
AGCCTATGGAAAAACGCCAGCAACGCGGCCTTTTTACGGTTCCTGGCCTTTTGCTGGCCTTTTGCTCACA
TGGCTCGACAGATCTCGACCTCGAAATTCTA
